Addgene plasmid #138146: pLentiRNACRISPR_004 - hU6-DR_BsmBI-EFS-PspCas13b-NES-2A-Puro-WPRE
Purpose: Expresses PspCas13b in mammalian cells, localized in the cytoplasm. For cloning guide RNAs compatible with PspCas13b. Contains a 3' direct repeat. Clone using BsmBI. F overhang acac. R overhang caac
Depositing lab: Neville Sanjana. Depositing organization: New York Genome Center. Publication: Massively parallel Cas13 screens reveal principles for guide RNA design. Wessels HH, Mendez-Mancilla A, Guo X, Legut M, Daniloski Z, Sanjana NE. Nat Biotechnol. 2020 Jun;38(6):722-727. doi: 10.1038/s41587-020-0456-9. Epub 2020 Mar 16. PubMed 32518401.
Backbone
  Vector backbone: lentiCRISPRv2
  Vector type: Lentiviral
Growth in bacteria
  Bacterial resistance: Ampicillin, 100 μg/mL
  Growth temperature: 37°C
  Growth strain: NEB Stable
  Copy number: High Copy
Gene/Insert
  Gene/Insert name: PspCas13b
  Species: H. sapiens (human)
  Tag / fusion protein: NES (C terminal on insert)
  Cloning method: Gibson Cloning
Terms and licenses: Academic/Nonprofit Terms; Industry Terms: Not Available to Industry
Depositor comments: Please visit https://doi.org/10.1101/2019.12.27.889089 for bioRxiv preprint.
How to cite: pLentiRNACRISPR_004 - hU6-DR_BsmBI-EFS-PspCas13b-NES-2A-Puro-WPRE was a gift from Neville Sanjana (Addgene plasmid # 138146 ; http://n2t.net/addgene:138146 ; RRID:Addgene_138146)
