[The description below was written by a language model from this plasmid's Addgene catalogue record and pLannotate feature annotations shown in this document.]
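Description:
pLentiRNACRISPR_004 is a 12.1 kb all-in-one lentiviral vector built on the lentiCRISPRv2 backbone for RNA-targeting CRISPR experiments in mammalian cells. It is propagated in E. coli through a high-copy ColE1/pUC-type origin with ampicillin selection. An f1 origin and an SV40/EM7-driven bleomycin/Zeocin resistance cassette also sit outside the viral region. The transfer cassette has a third-generation, self-inactivating layout. A CMV enhancer/promoter replaces the U3 of the truncated HIV-1 5' LTR to drive genomic RNA production in packaging cells. It is followed by the Ψ packaging signal, a gag fragment, the RRE for Rev-dependent export, the cPPT/CTS, and a ΔU3 3' LTR with a downstream bGH polyadenylation signal.

Two expression units lie between the LTRs. A human U6 (Pol III) promoter drives the guide RNA cassette, in which BsmBI sites allow spacer oligos to be ligated upstream of a 3' direct repeat, the arrangement compatible with PspCas13b. Downstream, the EF-1α core (EFS) promoter drives PspCas13b fused at its C terminus to a nuclear export signal, which keeps the effector in the cytoplasm. A 2A peptide links it to puromycin N-acetyltransferase so that transduced cells can be selected with puromycin, and a WPRE enhances transcript expression. The automated annotation leaves the roughly 3.4 kb stretch between the EFS promoter and PuroR unlabelled; this gap corresponds to the Cas13b-NES-2A coding region named in the record. The two feature tables, from the depositor and repository sequences, match apart from their start coordinate. The catalogue lists the insert species as human, although the Cas13b name implies a bacterial effector, so this may reflect the expression host. The vector comes from work on massively parallel Cas13 screens and guide design. It suits single-guide or pooled transcript knockdown.
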