Features (pLannotate 1.2.2; 31 found; start..end, strand, type, name):
     31..83      -  misc_feature   bom (fragment): basis of mobility region from pBR322
    238..617     +  enhancer       CMV enhancer: human cytomegalovirus immediate early enhancer
    618..817     +  promoter       CMV promoter: human cytomegalovirus (CMV) immediate early promoter
    835..1015    +  LTR            5' LTR (truncated): truncated 5' long terminal repeat (LTR) from HIV-1
   1062..1187    +  misc_feature   HIV-1 Ψ: packaging signal of human immunodeficiency virus type 1
   1171..1534    +  CDS            HIV-1 gag (fragment): gag protein from human immunodeficiency virus 1; gag
   1680..1913    +  misc_feature   RRE: The Rev response element (RRE) of HIV-1 allows for Rev-dependent mRNA export from the nucleus to the cytoplasm.
   2290..2390    +  CDS            Rev (fragment): human immunodeficiency virus 1 (HIV-1) Rev protein; rev; enhances nuclear export of unspliced and incompletely spliced viral mRNAs
   2440..2557    +  misc_feature   cPPT/CTS: central polypurine tract and central termination sequence of HIV-1
   2608..2848    +  promoter       U6 promoter: RNA polymerase III promoter for human U6 snRNA
   2925..2943    +  CDS            small t antigen (fragment): SV40 (simian virus 40) small t antigen
   2969..3180    +  promoter       EF-1α core promoter: core promoter for human elongation factor EF-1α
   6582..7179    +  CDS            PuroR (fragment): puromycin N-acetyltransferase; pac from Streptomyces; confers resistance to puromycin
   7195..7783    +  misc_feature   WPRE: woodchuck hepatitis virus posttranscriptional regulatory element
   7834..7853    +  misc_feature   cPPT/CTS (fragment): central polypurine tract and central termination sequence of HIV-1
   7855..8088    +  LTR            3' LTR (ΔU3): self-inactivating 3' long terminal repeat (LTR) from HIV-1
   8120..8344    +  polyA_signal   bGH poly(A) signal: bovine growth hormone polyadenylation signal
   8348..8369    +  promoter       SV40 promoter (fragment): SV40 enhancer and early promoter
   8390..8818    +  rep_origin     f1 ori (sequence partly withheld): f1 bacteriophage origin of replication; arrow indicates direction of (+) strand synthesis
   8832..9161    +  promoter       SV40 promoter: SV40 enhancer and early promoter
   9209..9256    +  promoter       EM7 promoter: synthetic bacterial promoter&nbsp
   9275..9649    +  CDS            BleoR: antibiotic-binding protein; Sh ble from Streptoalloteichus hindustanus; confers resistance to bleomycin, phleomycin, and Zeocin™
   9659..9784    +  CDS            ble (fragment): BLE_KLEPN - Experimental evidence at protein level: Swiss-Prot protein existence level 1. Binding protein with a strong affinity to the bleomycin family of antibiotics. Binds to CL990; an antimitotic-antibiotic compound. From Klebsiella pneumoniae.
   9779..9900    +  polyA_signal   SV40 poly(A) signal: SV40 polyadenylation signal
   9971..9993    -  protein_bind   lac operator (fragment): The lac repressor binds to the lac operator to inhibit transcription in E. coli. This inhibition can be relieved by adding lactose or isopropyl-β-D-thiogalactopyranoside (IPTG). lac repressor encoded by lacI
   9997..10027   -  promoter       lac promoter: promoter for the E. coli lac operon
  10042..10063   -  protein_bind   CAP binding site: CAP binding activates transcription in the presence of cAMP. E. coli catabolite activator protein
  10076..10168   -  CDS            lacI (fragment): lac repressor; lacI; The lac repressor binds to the lac operator to inhibit transcription in E. coli. This inhibition can be relieved by adding lactose or isopropyl-β-D-thiogalactopyranoside (IPTG).
  10351..10939   -  rep_origin     ori: high-copy-number ColE1/pMB1/pBR322/pUC origin of replication
  11110..11970   -  CDS            AmpR: β-lactamase; bla; confers resistance to ampicillin, carbenicillin, and related antibiotics
  11971..12075   -  promoter       AmpR promoter: bla
>Addgene plasmid #138146 | pLentiRNACRISPR_004 - hU6-DR_BsmBI-EFS-PspCas13b-NES-2A-Puro-WPRE | depositor full sequence | sequence record 266648 | pLentiRNACRISPR_004 - hU6-DR_BsmBI-EFS-PspCas13b-NES-2A-Puro-WPRE sequence 12103 bps
GTCGACGGATCGGGAGATCTCCCGATCCCCTATGGTGCACTCTCAGTACAATCTGCTCTGATGCCGCATA
GTTAAGCCAGTATCTGCTCCCTGCTTGTGTGTTGGAGGTCGCTGAGTAGTGCGCGAGCAAAATTTAAGCT
ACAACAAGGCAAGGCTTGACCGACAATTGCATGAAGAATCTGCTTAGGGTTAGGCGTTTTGCGCTGCTTC
GCGATGTACGGGCCAGATATACGCGTTGACATTGATTATTGACTAGTTATTAATAGTAATCAATTACGGG
GTCATTAGTTCATAGCCCATATATGGAGTTCCGCGTTACATAACTTACGGTAAATGGCCCGCCTGGCTGA
CCGCCCAACGACCCCCGCCCATTGACGTCAATAATGACGTATGTTCCCATAGTAACGCCAATAGGGACTT
TCCATTGACGTCAATGGGTGGAGTATTTACGGTAAACTGCCCACTTGGCAGTACATCAAGTGTATCATAT
GCCAAGTACGCCCCCTATTGACGTCAATGACGGTAAATGGCCCGCCTGGCATTATGCCCAGTACATGACC
TTATGGGACTTTCCTACTTGGCAGTACATCTACGTATTAGTCATCGCTATTACCATGGTGATGCGGTTTT
GGCAGTACATCAATGGGCGTGGATAGCGGTTTGACTCACGGGGATTTCCAAGTCTCCACCCCATTGACGT
CAATGGGAGTTTGTTTTGGCACCAAAATCAACGGGACTTTCCAAAATGTCGTAACAACTCCGCCCCATTG
ACGCAAATGGGCGGTAGGCGTGTACGGTGGGAGGTCTATATAAGCAGCGCGTTTTGCCTGTACTGGGTCT
CTCTGGTTAGACCAGATCTGAGCCTGGGAGCTCTCTGGCTAACTAGGGAACCCACTGCTTAAGCCTCAAT
AAAGCTTGCCTTGAGTGCTTCAAGTAGTGTGTGCCCGTCTGTTGTGTGACTCTGGTAACTAGAGATCCCT
CAGACCCTTTTAGTCAGTGTGGAAAATCTCTAGCAGTGGCGCCCGAACAGGGACTTGAAAGCGAAAGGGA
AACCAGAGGAGCTCTCTCGACGCAGGACTCGGCTTGCTGAAGCGCGCACGGCAAGAGGCGAGGGGCGGCG
ACTGGTGAGTACGCCAAAAATTTTGACTAGCGGAGGCTAGAAGGAGAGAGATGGGTGCGAGAGCGTCAGT
ATTAAGCGGGGGAGAATTAGATCGCGATGGGAAAAAATTCGGTTAAGGCCAGGGGGAAAGAAAAAATATA
AATTAAAACATATAGTATGGGCAAGCAGGGAGCTAGAACGATTCGCAGTTAATCCTGGCCTGTTAGAAAC
ATCAGAAGGCTGTAGACAAATACTGGGACAGCTACAACCATCCCTTCAGACAGGATCAGAAGAACTTAGA
TCATTATATAATACAGTAGCAACCCTCTATTGTGTGCATCAAAGGATAGAGATAAAAGACACCAAGGAAG
CTTTAGACAAGATAGAGGAAGAGCAAAACAAAAGTAAGACCACCGCACAGCAAGCGGCCGCTGATCTTCA
GACCTGGAGGAGGAGATATGAGGGACAATTGGAGAAGTGAATTATATAAATATAAAGTAGTAAAAATTGA
ACCATTAGGAGTAGCACCCACCAAGGCAAAGAGAAGAGTGGTGCAGAGAGAAAAAAGAGCAGTGGGAATA
GGAGCTTTGTTCCTTGGGTTCTTGGGAGCAGCAGGAAGCACTATGGGCGCAGCGTCAATGACGCTGACGG
TACAGGCCAGACAATTATTGTCTGGTATAGTGCAGCAGCAGAACAATTTGCTGAGGGCTATTGAGGCGCA
ACAGCATCTGTTGCAACTCACAGTCTGGGGCATCAAGCAGCTCCAGGCAAGAATCCTGGCTGTGGAAAGA
TACCTAAAGGATCAACAGCTCCTGGGGATTTGGGGTTGCTCTGGAAAACTCATTTGCACCACTGCTGTGC
CTTGGAATGCTAGTTGGAGTAATAAATCTCTGGAACAGATTTGGAATCACACGACCTGGATGGAGTGGGA
CAGAGAAATTAACAATTACACAAGCTTAATACACTCCTTAATTGAAGAATCGCAAAACCAGCAAGAAAAG
AATGAACAAGAATTATTGGAATTAGATAAATGGGCAAGTTTGTGGAATTGGTTTAACATAACAAATTGGC
TGTGGTATATAAAATTATTCATAATGATAGTAGGAGGCTTGGTAGGTTTAAGAATAGTTTTTGCTGTACT
TTCTATAGTGAATAGAGTTAGGCAGGGATATTCACCATTATCGTTTCAGACCCACCTCCCAACCCCGAGG
GGACCCGACAGGCCCGAAGGAATAGAAGAAGAAGGTGGAGAGAGAGACAGAGACAGATCCATTCGATTAG
TGAACGGATCGGCACTGCGTGCGCCAATTCTGCAGACAAATGGCAGTATTCATCCACAATTTTAAAAGAA
AAGGGGGGATTGGGGGGTACAGTGCAGGGGAAAGAATAGTAGACATAATAGCAACAGACATACAAACTAA
AGAATTACAAAAACAAATTACAAAAATTCAAAATTTTCGGGTTTATTACAGGGACAGCAGAGATCCAGTT
TGGTTAATTAAGGTACCGAGGGCCTATTTCCCATGATTCCTTCATATTTGCATATACGATACAAGGCTGT
TAGAGAGATAATTGGAATTAATTTGACTGTAAACACAAAGATATTAGTACAAAATACGTGACGTAGAAAG
TAATAATTTCTTGGGTAGTTTGCAGTTTTAAAATTATGTTTTAAAATGGACTATCATATGCTTACCGTAA
CTTGAAAGTATTTCGATTTCTTGGCTTTATATATCTTGTGGAAAGGACGAAACACCGAGACGGACGTCTC
TGTTGTGGAAGGTCCAGTTTTGAGGGGCTATTACAACTTTTTTGAATTCGCTAGCTAGGTCTTGAAAGGA
GTGGGAATTGGCTCCGGTGCCCGTCAGTGGGCAGAGCGCACATCGCCCACAGTCCCCGAGAAGTTGGGGG
GAGGGGTCGGCAATTGATCCGGTGCCTAGAGAAGGTGGCGCGGGGTAAACTGGGAAAGTGATGTCGTGTA
CTGGCTCCGCCTTTTTCCCGAGGGTGGGGGAGAACCGTATATAAGTGCAGTAGTCGCCGTGAACGTTCTT
TTTCGCAACGGGTTTGCCGCCAGAACACAGGACCGGTTCTAGAGCGCTGCCACCATGAACATCCCCGCTC
TGGTGGAAAACCAGAAGAAGTACTTTGGCACCTACAGCGTGATGGCCATGCTGAACGCTCAGACCGTGCT
GGACCACATCCAGAAGGTGGCCGATATTGAGGGCGAGCAGAACGAGAACAACGAGAATCTGTGGTTTCAC
CCCGTGATGAGCCACCTGTACAACGCCAAGAACGGCTACGACAAGCAGCCCGAGAAAACCATGTTCATCA
TCGAGCGGCTGCAGAGCTACTTCCCATTCCTGAAGATCATGGCCGAGAACCAGAGAGAGTACAGCAACGG
CAAGTACAAGCAGAACCGCGTGGAAGTGAACAGCAACGACATCTTCGAGGTGCTGAAGCGCGCCTTCGGC
GTGCTGAAGATGTACAGGGACCTGACCAACCACTACAAGACCTACGAGGAAAAGCTGAACGACGGCTGCG
AGTTCCTGACCAGCACAGAGCAACCTCTGAGCGGCATGATCAACAACTACTACACAGTGGCCCTGCGGAA
CATGAACGAGAGATACGGCTACAAGACAGAGGACCTGGCCTTCATCCAGGACAAGCGGTTCAAGTTCGTG
AAGGACGCCTACGGCAAGAAAAAGTCCCAAGTGAATACCGGATTCTTCCTGAGCCTGCAGGACTACAACG
GCGACACACAGAAGAAGCTGCACCTGAGCGGAGTGGGAATCGCCCTGCTGATCTGCCTGTTCCTGGACAA
GCAGTACATCAACATCTTTCTGAGCAGGCTGCCCATCTTCTCCAGCTACAATGCCCAGAGCGAGGAACGG
CGGATCATCATCAGATCCTTCGGCATCAACAGCATCAAGCTGCCCAAGGACCGGATCCACAGCGAGAAGT
CCAACAAGAGCGTGGCCATGGATATGCTCAACGAAGTGAAGCGGTGCCCCGACGAGCTGTTCACAACACT
GTCTGCCGAGAAGCAGTCCCGGTTCAGAATCATCAGCGACGACCACAATGAAGTGCTGATGAAGCGGAGC
AGCGACAGATTCGTGCCTCTGCTGCTGCAGTATATCGATTACGGCAAGCTGTTCGACCACATCAGGTTCC
ACGTGAACATGGGCAAGCTGAGATACCTGCTGAAGGCCGACAAGACCTGCATCGACGGCCAGACCAGAGT
CAGAGTGATCGAGCAGCCCCTGAACGGCTTCGGCAGACTGGAAGAGGCCGAGACAATGCGGAAGCAAGAG
AACGGCACCTTCGGCAACAGCGGCATCCGGATCAGAGACTTCGAGAACATGAAGCGGGACGACGCCAATC
CTGCCAACTATCCCTACATCGTGGACACCTACACACACTACATCCTGGAAAACAACAAGGTCGAGATGTT
TATCAACGACAAAGAGGACAGCGCCCCACTGCTGCCCGTGATCGAGGATGATAGATACGTGGTCAAGACA
ATCCCCAGCTGCCGGATGAGCACCCTGGAAATTCCAGCCATGGCCTTCCACATGTTTCTGTTCGGCAGCA
AGAAAACCGAGAAGCTGATCGTGGACGTGCACAACCGGTACAAGAGACTGTTCCAGGCCATGCAGAAAGA
AGAAGTGACCGCCGAGAATATCGCCAGCTTCGGAATCGCCGAGAGCGACCTGCCTCAGAAGATCCTGGAT
CTGATCAGCGGCAATGCCCACGGCAAGGATGTGGACGCCTTCATCAGACTGACCGTGGACGACATGCTGA
CCGACACCGAGCGGAGAATCAAGAGATTCAAGGACGACCGGAAGTCCATTCGGAGCGCCGACAACAAGAT
GGGAAAGAGAGGCTTCAAGCAGATCTCCACAGGCAAGCTGGCCGACTTCCTGGCCAAGGACATCGTGCTG
TTTCAGCCCAGCGTGAACGATGGCGAGAACAAGATCACCGGCCTGAACTACCGGATCATGCAGAGCGCCA
TTGCCGTGTACGATAGCGGCGACGATTACGAGGCCAAGCAGCAGTTCAAGCTGATGTTCGAGAAGGCCCG
GCTGATCGGCAAGGGCACAACAGAGCCTCATCCATTTCTGTACAAGGTGTTCGCCCGCAGCATCCCCGCC
AATGCCGTCGAGTTCTACGAGCGCTACCTGATCGAGCGGAAGTTCTACCTGACCGGCCTGTCCAACGAGA
TCAAGAAAGGCAACAGAGTGGATGTGCCCTTCATCCGGCGGGACCAGAACAAGTGGAAAACACCCGCCAT
GAAGACCCTGGGCAGAATCTACAGCGAGGATCTGCCCGTGGAACTGCCCAGACAGATGTTCGACAATGAG
ATCAAGTCCCACCTGAAGTCCCTGCCACAGATGGAAGGCATCGACTTCAACAATGCCAACGTGACCTATC
TGATCGCCGAGTACATGAAGAGAGTGCTGGACGACGACTTCCAGACCTTCTACCAGTGGAACCGCAACTA
CCGGTACATGGACATGCTTAAGGGCGAGTACGACAGAAAGGGCTCCCTGCAGCACTGCTTCACCAGCGTG
GAAGAGAGAGAAGGCCTCTGGAAAGAGCGGGCCTCCAGAACAGAGCGGTACAGAAAGCAGGCCAGCAACA
AGATCCGCAGCAACCGGCAGATGAGAAACGCCAGCAGCGAAGAGATCGAGACAATCCTGGATAAGCGGCT
GAGCAACAGCCGGAACGAGTACCAGAAAAGCGAGAAAGTGATCCGGCGCTACAGAGTGCAGGATGCCCTG
CTGTTTCTGCTGGCCAAAAAGACCCTGACCGAACTGGCCGATTTCGACGGCGAGAGGTTCAAACTGAAAG
AAATCATGCCCGACGCCGAGAAGGGAATCCTGAGCGAGATCATGCCCATGAGCTTCACCTTCGAGAAAGG
CGGCAAGAAGTACACCATCACCAGCGAGGGCATGAAGCTGAAGAACTACGGCGACTTCTTTGTGCTGGCT
AGCGACAAGAGGATCGGCAACCTGCTGGAACTCGTGGGCAGCGACATCGTGTCCAAAGAGGATATCATGG
AAGAGTTCAACAAATACGACCAGTGCAGGCCCGAGATCAGCTCCATCGTGTTCAACCTGGAAAAGTGGGC
CTTCGACACATACCCCGAGCTGTCTGCCAGAGTGGACCGGGAAGAGAAGGTGGACTTCAAGAGCATCCTG
AAAATCCTGCTGAACAACAAGAACATCAACAAAGAGCAGAGCGACATCCTGCGGAAGATCCGGAACGCCT
TCGATCACAACAATTACCCCGACAAAGGCGTGGTGGAAATCAAGGCCCTGCCTGAGATCGCCATGAGCAT
CAAGAAGGCCTTTGGGGAGTACGCCATCATGAAGCTTCAACTGCCTCCACTTGAAAGACTGACACTGGGT
AGTTCCGGATCCGGCGCAACAAACTTCTCTCTGCTGAAACAAGCCGGAGATGTCGAAGAGAATCCTGGAC
CGACCGAGTACAAGCCCACGGTGCGCCTCGCCACCCGCGACGACGTCCCCAGGGCCGTACGCACCCTCGC
CGCCGCGTTCGCCGACTACCCCGCCACGCGCCACACCGTCGATCCGGACCGCCACATCGAGCGGGTCACC
GAGCTGCAAGAACTCTTCCTCACGCGCGTCGGGCTCGACATCGGCAAGGTGTGGGTCGCGGACGACGGCG
CCGCGGTGGCGGTCTGGACCACGCCGGAGAGCGTCGAAGCGGGGGCGGTGTTCGCCGAGATCGGCCCGCG
CATGGCCGAGTTGAGCGGTTCCCGGCTGGCCGCGCAGCAACAGATGGAAGGCCTCCTGGCGCCGCACCGG
CCCAAGGAGCCCGCGTGGTTCCTGGCCACCGTCGGAGTCTCGCCCGACCACCAGGGCAAGGGTCTGGGCA
GCGCCGTCGTGCTCCCCGGAGTGGAGGCGGCCGAGCGCGCCGGGGTGCCCGCCTTCCTGGAGACCTCCGC
GCCCCGCAACCTCCCCTTCTACGAGCGGCTCGGCTTCACCGTCACCGCCGACGTCGAGGTGCCCGAAGGA
CCGCGCACCTGGTGCATGACCCGCAAGCCCGGTGCCTGAACGCGTTAAGTCGACAATCAACCTCTGGATT
ACAAAATTTGTGAAAGATTGACTGGTATTCTTAACTATGTTGCTCCTTTTACGCTATGTGGATACGCTGC
TTTAATGCCTTTGTATCATGCTATTGCTTCCCGTATGGCTTTCATTTTCTCCTCCTTGTATAAATCCTGG
TTGCTGTCTCTTTATGAGGAGTTGTGGCCCGTTGTCAGGCAACGTGGCGTGGTGTGCACTGTGTTTGCTG
ACGCAACCCCCACTGGTTGGGGCATTGCCACCACCTGTCAGCTCCTTTCCGGGACTTTCGCTTTCCCCCT
CCCTATTGCCACGGCGGAACTCATCGCCGCCTGCCTTGCCCGCTGCTGGACAGGGGCTCGGCTGTTGGGC
ACTGACAATTCCGTGGTGTTGTCGGGGAAATCATCGTCCTTTCCTTGGCTGCTCGCCTGTGTTGCCACCT
GGATTCTGCGCGGGACGTCCTTCTGCTACGTCCCTTCGGCCCTCAATCCAGCGGACCTTCCTTCCCGCGG
CCTGCTGCCGGCTCTGCGGCCTCTTCCGCGTCTTCGCCTTCGCCCTCAGACGAGTCGGATCTCCCTTTGG
GCCGCCTCCCCGCGTCGACTTTAAGACCAATGACTTACAAGGCAGCTGTAGATCTTAGCCACTTTTTAAA
AGAAAAGGGGGGACTGGAAGGGCTAATTCACTCCCAACGAAGACAAGATCTGCTTTTTGCTTGTACTGGG
TCTCTCTGGTTAGACCAGATCTGAGCCTGGGAGCTCTCTGGCTAACTAGGGAACCCACTGCTTAAGCCTC
AATAAAGCTTGCCTTGAGTGCTTCAAGTAGTGTGTGCCCGTCTGTTGTGTGACTCTGGTAACTAGAGATC
CCTCAGACCCTTTTAGTCAGTGTGGAAAATCTCTAGCAGGGCCCGTTTAAACCCGCTGATCAGCCTCGAC
TGTGCCTTCTAGTTGCCAGCCATCTGTTGTTTGCCCCTCCCCCGTGCCTTCCTTGACCCTGGAAGGTGCC
ACTCCCACTGTCCTTTCCTAATAAAATGAGGAAATTGCATCGCATTGTCTGAGTAGGTGTCATTCTATTC
TGGGGGGTGGGGTGGGGCAGGACAGCAAGGGGGAGGATTGGGAAGACAATAGCAGGCATGCTGGGGATGC
GGTGGGCTCTATGGCTTCTGAGGCGGAAAGAACCAGCTGGGGCTCTAGGGGGTATCCCC
[124 nt withheld, positions 8390-8513]
C
[91 nt withheld, positions 8515-8605]
A
[49 nt withheld, positions 8607-8655]
CCTTTGACGTTGGAGTCCACGTTCTTT
[37 nt withheld, positions 8683-8719]
ACCCTATCTCGGTCTATTCTTTTGATTTATAAGGGATTTTGCCGATTTCGGCCTATTGGTTAAAAAATGA
GCTGATTTAACAAAAATTTAACGCGAATTAATTCTGTGGAATGTGTGTCAGTTAGGGTGTGGAAAGTCCC
CAGGCTCCCCAGCAGGCAGAAGTATGCAAAGCATGCATCTCAATTAGTCAGCAACCAGGTGTGGAAAGTC
CCCAGGCTCCCCAGCAGGCAGAAGTATGCAAAGCATGCATCTCAATTAGTCAGCAACCATAGTCCCGCCC
CTAACTCCGCCCATCCCGCCCCTAACTCCGCCCAGTTCCGCCCATTCTCCGCCCCATGGCTGACTAATTT
TTTTTATTTATGCAGAGGCCGAGGCCGCCTCTGCCTCTGAGCTATTCCAGAAGTAGTGAGGAGGCTTTTT
TGGAGGCCTAGGCTTTTGCAAAAAGCTCCCGGGAGCTTGTATATCCATTTTCGGATCTGATCAGCACGTG
TTGACAATTAATCATCGGCATAGTATATCGGCATAGTATAATACGACAAGGTGAGGAACTAAACCATGGC
CAAGTTGACCAGTGCCGTTCCGGTGCTCACCGCGCGCGACGTCGCCGGAGCGGTCGAGTTCTGGACCGAC
CGGCTCGGGTTCTCCCGGGACTTCGTGGAGGACGACTTCGCCGGTGTGGTCCGGGACGACGTGACCCTGT
TCATCAGCGCGGTCCAGGACCAGGTGGTGCCGGACAACACCCTGGCCTGGGTGTGGGTGCGCGGCCTGGA
CGAGCTGTACGCCGAGTGGTCGGAGGTCGTGTCCACGAACTTCCGGGACGCCTCCGGGCCGGCCATGACC
GAGATCGGCGAGCAGCCGTGGGGGCGGGAGTTCGCCCTGCGCGACCCGGCCGGCAACTGCGTGCACTTCG
TGGCCGAGGAGCAGGACTGACACGTGCTACGAGATTTCGATTCCACCGCCGCCTTCTATGAAAGGTTGGG
CTTCGGAATCGTTTTCCGGGACGCCGGCTGGATGATCCTCCAGCGCGGGGATCTCATGCTGGAGTTCTTC
GCCCACCCCAACTTGTTTATTGCAGCTTATAATGGTTACAAATAAAGCAATAGCATCACAAATTTCACAA
ATAAAGCATTTTTTTCACTGCATTCTAGTTGTGGTTTGTCCAAACTCATCAATGTATCTTATCATGTCTG
TATACCGTCGACCTCTAGCTAGAGCTTGGCGTAATCATGGTCATAGCTGTTTCCTGTGTGAAATTGTTAT
CCGCTCACAATTCCACACAACATACGAGCCGGAAGCATAAAGTGTAAAGCCTGGGGTGCCTAATGAGTGA
GCTAACTCACATTAATTGCGTTGCGCTCACTGCCCGCTTTCCAGTCGGGAAACCTGTCGTGCCAGCTGCA
TTAATGAATCGGCCAACGCGCGGGGAGAGGCGGTTTGCGTATTGGGCGCTCTTCCGCTTCCTCGCTCACT
GACTCGCTGCGCTCGGTCGTTCGGCTGCGGCGAGCGGTATCAGCTCACTCAAAGGCGGTAATACGGTTAT
CCACAGAATCAGGGGATAACGCAGGAAAGAACATGTGAGCAAAAGGCCAGCAAAAGGCCAGGAACCGTAA
AAAGGCCGCGTTGCTGGCGTTTTTCCATAGGCTCCGCCCCCCTGACGAGCATCACAAAAATCGACGCTCA
AGTCAGAGGTGGCGAAACCCGACAGGACTATAAAGATACCAGGCGTTTCCCCCTGGAAGCTCCCTCGTGC
GCTCTCCTGTTCCGACCCTGCCGCTTACCGGATACCTGTCCGCCTTTCTCCCTTCGGGAAGCGTGGCGCT
TTCTCATAGCTCACGCTGTAGGTATCTCAGTTCGGTGTAGGTCGTTCGCTCCAAGCTGGGCTGTGTGCAC
GAACCCCCCGTTCAGCCCGACCGCTGCGCCTTATCCGGTAACTATCGTCTTGAGTCCAACCCGGTAAGAC
ACGACTTATCGCCACTGGCAGCAGCCACTGGTAACAGGATTAGCAGAGCGAGGTATGTAGGCGGTGCTAC
AGAGTTCTTGAAGTGGTGGCCTAACTACGGCTACACTAGAAGAACAGTATTTGGTATCTGCGCTCTGCTG
AAGCCAGTTACCTTCGGAAAAAGAGTTGGTAGCTCTTGATCCGGCAAACAAACCACCGCTGGTAGCGGTG
GTTTTTTTGTTTGCAAGCAGCAGATTACGCGCAGAAAAAAAGGATCTCAAGAAGATCCTTTGATCTTTTC
TACGGGGTCTGACGCTCAGTGGAACGAAAACTCACGTTAAGGGATTTTGGTCATGAGATTATCAAAAAGG
ATCTTCACCTAGATCCTTTTAAATTAAAAATGAAGTTTTAAATCAATCTAAAGTATATATGAGTAAACTT
GGTCTGACAGTTACCAATGCTTAATCAGTGAGGCACCTATCTCAGCGATCTGTCTATTTCGTTCATCCAT
AGTTGCCTGACTCCCCGTCGTGTAGATAACTACGATACGGGAGGGCTTACCATCTGGCCCCAGTGCTGCA
ATGATACCGCGAGACCCACGCTCACCGGCTCCAGATTTATCAGCAATAAACCAGCCAGCCGGAAGGGCCG
AGCGCAGAAGTGGTCCTGCAACTTTATCCGCCTCCATCCAGTCTATTAATTGTTGCCGGGAAGCTAGAGT
AAGTAGTTCGCCAGTTAATAGTTTGCGCAACGTTGTTGCCATTGCTACAGGCATCGTGGTGTCACGCTCG
TCGTTTGGTATGGCTTCATTCAGCTCCGGTTCCCAACGATCAAGGCGAGTTACATGATCCCCCATGTTGT
GCAAAAAAGCGGTTAGCTCCTTCGGTCCTCCGATCGTTGTCAGAAGTAAGTTGGCCGCAGTGTTATCACT
CATGGTTATGGCAGCACTGCATAATTCTCTTACTGTCATGCCATCCGTAAGATGCTTTTCTGTGACTGGT
GAGTACTCAACCAAGTCATTCTGAGAATAGTGTATGCGGCGACCGAGTTGCTCTTGCCCGGCGTCAATAC
GGGATAATACCGCGCCACATAGCAGAACTTTAAAAGTGCTCATCATTGGAAAACGTTCTTCGGGGCGAAA
ACTCTCAAGGATCTTACCGCTGTTGAGATCCAGTTCGATGTAACCCACTCGTGCACCCAACTGATCTTCA
GCATCTTTTACTTTCACCAGCGTTTCTGGGTGAGCAAAAACAGGAAGGCAAAATGCCGCAAAAAAGGGAA
TAAGGGCGACACGGAAATGTTGAATACTCATACTCTTCCTTTTTCAATATTATTGAAGCATTTATCAGGG
TTATTGTCTCATGAGCGGATACATATTTGAATGTATTTAGAAAAATAAACAAATAGGGGTTCCGCGCACA
TTTCCCCGAAAAGTGCCACCTGAC
