Features (pLannotate 1.2.2; 31 found; start..end, strand, type, name):
      1..380     +  enhancer       CMV enhancer: human cytomegalovirus immediate early enhancer
    381..580     +  promoter       CMV promoter: human cytomegalovirus (CMV) immediate early promoter
    598..778     +  LTR            5' LTR (truncated): truncated 5' long terminal repeat (LTR) from HIV-1
    825..950     +  misc_feature   HIV-1 Ψ: packaging signal of human immunodeficiency virus type 1
    934..1297    +  CDS            HIV-1 gag (fragment): gag protein from human immunodeficiency virus 1; gag
   1443..1676    +  misc_feature   RRE: The Rev response element (RRE) of HIV-1 allows for Rev-dependent mRNA export from the nucleus to the cytoplasm.
   2053..2153    +  CDS            Rev (fragment): human immunodeficiency virus 1 (HIV-1) Rev protein; rev; enhances nuclear export of unspliced and incompletely spliced viral mRNAs
   2203..2320    +  misc_feature   cPPT/CTS: central polypurine tract and central termination sequence of HIV-1
   2371..2611    +  promoter       U6 promoter: RNA polymerase III promoter for human U6 snRNA
   2688..2706    +  CDS            small t antigen (fragment): SV40 (simian virus 40) small t antigen
   2732..2943    +  promoter       EF-1α core promoter: core promoter for human elongation factor EF-1α
   6345..6942    +  CDS            PuroR (fragment): puromycin N-acetyltransferase; pac from Streptomyces; confers resistance to puromycin
   6958..7546    +  misc_feature   WPRE: woodchuck hepatitis virus posttranscriptional regulatory element
   7597..7616    +  misc_feature   cPPT/CTS (fragment): central polypurine tract and central termination sequence of HIV-1
   7618..7851    +  LTR            3' LTR (ΔU3): self-inactivating 3' long terminal repeat (LTR) from HIV-1
   7883..8107    +  polyA_signal   bGH poly(A) signal: bovine growth hormone polyadenylation signal
   8111..8132    +  promoter       SV40 promoter (fragment): SV40 enhancer and early promoter
   8153..8581    +  rep_origin     f1 ori (sequence partly withheld): f1 bacteriophage origin of replication; arrow indicates direction of (+) strand synthesis
   8595..8924    +  promoter       SV40 promoter: SV40 enhancer and early promoter
   8972..9019    +  promoter       EM7 promoter: synthetic bacterial promoter&nbsp
   9038..9412    +  CDS            BleoR: antibiotic-binding protein; Sh ble from Streptoalloteichus hindustanus; confers resistance to bleomycin, phleomycin, and Zeocin™
   9422..9547    +  CDS            ble (fragment): BLE_KLEPN - Experimental evidence at protein level: Swiss-Prot protein existence level 1. Binding protein with a strong affinity to the bleomycin family of antibiotics. Binds to CL990; an antimitotic-antibiotic compound. From Klebsiella pneumoniae.
   9542..9663    +  polyA_signal   SV40 poly(A) signal: SV40 polyadenylation signal
   9734..9756    -  protein_bind   lac operator (fragment): The lac repressor binds to the lac operator to inhibit transcription in E. coli. This inhibition can be relieved by adding lactose or isopropyl-β-D-thiogalactopyranoside (IPTG). lac repressor encoded by lacI
   9760..9790    -  promoter       lac promoter: promoter for the E. coli lac operon
   9805..9826    -  protein_bind   CAP binding site: CAP binding activates transcription in the presence of cAMP. E. coli catabolite activator protein
   9839..9931    -  CDS            lacI (fragment): lac repressor; lacI; The lac repressor binds to the lac operator to inhibit transcription in E. coli. This inhibition can be relieved by adding lactose or isopropyl-β-D-thiogalactopyranoside (IPTG).
  10114..10702   -  rep_origin     ori: high-copy-number ColE1/pMB1/pBR322/pUC origin of replication
  10873..11733   -  CDS            AmpR: β-lactamase; bla; confers resistance to ampicillin, carbenicillin, and related antibiotics
  11734..11838   -  promoter       AmpR promoter: bla
  11897..11949   -  misc_feature   bom (fragment): basis of mobility region from pBR322
>Addgene plasmid #138146 | pLentiRNACRISPR_004 - hU6-DR_BsmBI-EFS-PspCas13b-NES-2A-Puro-WPRE | addgene full sequence | sequence record 272533 | Addgene NGS Result
GACATTGATTATTGACTAGTTATTAATAGTAATCAATTACGGGGTCATTAGTTCATAGCCCATATATGGA
GTTCCGCGTTACATAACTTACGGTAAATGGCCCGCCTGGCTGACCGCCCAACGACCCCCGCCCATTGACG
TCAATAATGACGTATGTTCCCATAGTAACGCCAATAGGGACTTTCCATTGACGTCAATGGGTGGAGTATT
TACGGTAAACTGCCCACTTGGCAGTACATCAAGTGTATCATATGCCAAGTACGCCCCCTATTGACGTCAA
TGACGGTAAATGGCCCGCCTGGCATTATGCCCAGTACATGACCTTATGGGACTTTCCTACTTGGCAGTAC
ATCTACGTATTAGTCATCGCTATTACCATGGTGATGCGGTTTTGGCAGTACATCAATGGGCGTGGATAGC
GGTTTGACTCACGGGGATTTCCAAGTCTCCACCCCATTGACGTCAATGGGAGTTTGTTTTGGCACCAAAA
TCAACGGGACTTTCCAAAATGTCGTAACAACTCCGCCCCATTGACGCAAATGGGCGGTAGGCGTGTACGG
TGGGAGGTCTATATAAGCAGCGCGTTTTGCCTGTACTGGGTCTCTCTGGTTAGACCAGATCTGAGCCTGG
GAGCTCTCTGGCTAACTAGGGAACCCACTGCTTAAGCCTCAATAAAGCTTGCCTTGAGTGCTTCAAGTAG
TGTGTGCCCGTCTGTTGTGTGACTCTGGTAACTAGAGATCCCTCAGACCCTTTTAGTCAGTGTGGAAAAT
CTCTAGCAGTGGCGCCCGAACAGGGACTTGAAAGCGAAAGGGAAACCAGAGGAGCTCTCTCGACGCAGGA
CTCGGCTTGCTGAAGCGCGCACGGCAAGAGGCGAGGGGCGGCGACTGGTGAGTACGCCAAAAATTTTGAC
TAGCGGAGGCTAGAAGGAGAGAGATGGGTGCGAGAGCGTCAGTATTAAGCGGGGGAGAATTAGATCGCGA
TGGGAAAAAATTCGGTTAAGGCCAGGGGGAAAGAAAAAATATAAATTAAAACATATAGTATGGGCAAGCA
GGGAGCTAGAACGATTCGCAGTTAATCCTGGCCTGTTAGAAACATCAGAAGGCTGTAGACAAATACTGGG
ACAGCTACAACCATCCCTTCAGACAGGATCAGAAGAACTTAGATCATTATATAATACAGTAGCAACCCTC
TATTGTGTGCATCAAAGGATAGAGATAAAAGACACCAAGGAAGCTTTAGACAAGATAGAGGAAGAGCAAA
ACAAAAGTAAGACCACCGCACAGCAAGCGGCCGCTGATCTTCAGACCTGGAGGAGGAGATATGAGGGACA
ATTGGAGAAGTGAATTATATAAATATAAAGTAGTAAAAATTGAACCATTAGGAGTAGCACCCACCAAGGC
AAAGAGAAGAGTGGTGCAGAGAGAAAAAAGAGCAGTGGGAATAGGAGCTTTGTTCCTTGGGTTCTTGGGA
GCAGCAGGAAGCACTATGGGCGCAGCGTCAATGACGCTGACGGTACAGGCCAGACAATTATTGTCTGGTA
TAGTGCAGCAGCAGAACAATTTGCTGAGGGCTATTGAGGCGCAACAGCATCTGTTGCAACTCACAGTCTG
GGGCATCAAGCAGCTCCAGGCAAGAATCCTGGCTGTGGAAAGATACCTAAAGGATCAACAGCTCCTGGGG
ATTTGGGGTTGCTCTGGAAAACTCATTTGCACCACTGCTGTGCCTTGGAATGCTAGTTGGAGTAATAAAT
CTCTGGAACAGATTTGGAATCACACGACCTGGATGGAGTGGGACAGAGAAATTAACAATTACACAAGCTT
AATACACTCCTTAATTGAAGAATCGCAAAACCAGCAAGAAAAGAATGAACAAGAATTATTGGAATTAGAT
AAATGGGCAAGTTTGTGGAATTGGTTTAACATAACAAATTGGCTGTGGTATATAAAATTATTCATAATGA
TAGTAGGAGGCTTGGTAGGTTTAAGAATAGTTTTTGCTGTACTTTCTATAGTGAATAGAGTTAGGCAGGG
ATATTCACCATTATCGTTTCAGACCCACCTCCCAACCCCGAGGGGACCCGACAGGCCCGAAGGAATAGAA
GAAGAAGGTGGAGAGAGAGACAGAGACAGATCCATTCGATTAGTGAACGGATCGGCACTGCGTGCGCCAA
TTCTGCAGACAAATGGCAGTATTCATCCACAATTTTAAAAGAAAAGGGGGGATTGGGGGGTACAGTGCAG
GGGAAAGAATAGTAGACATAATAGCAACAGACATACAAACTAAAGAATTACAAAAACAAATTACAAAAAT
TCAAAATTTTCGGGTTTATTACAGGGACAGCAGAGATCCAGTTTGGTTAATTAAGGTACCGAGGGCCTAT
TTCCCATGATTCCTTCATATTTGCATATACGATACAAGGCTGTTAGAGAGATAATTGGAATTAATTTGAC
TGTAAACACAAAGATATTAGTACAAAATACGTGACGTAGAAAGTAATAATTTCTTGGGTAGTTTGCAGTT
TTAAAATTATGTTTTAAAATGGACTATCATATGCTTACCGTAACTTGAAAGTATTTCGATTTCTTGGCTT
TATATATCTTGTGGAAAGGACGAAACACCGAGACGGACGTCTCTGTTGTGGAAGGTCCAGTTTTGAGGGG
CTATTACAACTTTTTTGAATTCGCTAGCTAGGTCTTGAAAGGAGTGGGAATTGGCTCCGGTGCCCGTCAG
TGGGCAGAGCGCACATCGCCCACAGTCCCCGAGAAGTTGGGGGGAGGGGTCGGCAATTGATCCGGTGCCT
AGAGAAGGTGGCGCGGGGTAAACTGGGAAAGTGATGTCGTGTACTGGCTCCGCCTTTTTCCCGAGGGTGG
GGGAGAACCGTATATAAGTGCAGTAGTCGCCGTGAACGTTCTTTTTCGCAACGGGTTAGCCGCCAGAACA
CAGGACCGGTTCTAGAGCGCTGCCACCATGAACATCCCCGCTCTGGTGGAAAACCAGAAGAAGTACTTTG
GCACCTACAGCGTGATGGCCATGCTGAACGCTCAGACCGTGCTGGACCACATCCAGAAGGTGGCCGATAT
TGAGGGCGAGCAGAACGAGAACAACGAGAATCTGTGGTTTCACCCCGTGATGAGCCACCTGTACAACGCC
AAGAACGGCTACGACAAGCAGCCCGAGAAAACCATGTTCATCATCGAGCGGCTGCAGAGCTACTTCCCAT
TCCTGAAGATCATGGCCGAGAACCAGAGAGAGTACAGCAACGGCAAGTACAAGCAGAACCGCGTGGAAGT
GAACAGCAACGACATCTTCGAGGTGCTGAAGCGCGCCTTCGGCGTGCTGAAGATGTACAGGGACCTGACC
AACCACTACAAGACCTACGAGGAAAAGCTGAACGACGGCTGCGAGTTCCTGACCAGCACAGAGCAACCTC
TGAGCGGCATGATCAACAACTACTACACAGTGGCCCTGCGGAACATGAACGAGAGATACGGCTACAAGAC
AGAGGACCTGGCCTTCATCCAGGACAAGCGGTTCAAGTTCGTGAAGGACGCCTACGGCAAGAAAAAGTCC
CAAGTGAATACCGGATTCTTCCTGAGCCTGCAGGACTACAACGGCGACACACAGAAGAAGCTGCACCTGA
GCGGAGTGGGAATCGCCCTGCTGATCTGCCTGTTCCTGGACAAGCAGTACATCAACATCTTTCTGAGCAG
GCTGCCCATCTTCTCCAGCTACAATGCCCAGAGCGAGGAACGGCGGATCATCATCAGATCCTTCGGCATC
AACAGCATCAAGCTGCCCAAGGACCGGATCCACAGCGAGAAGTCCAACAAGAGCGTGGCCATGGATATGC
TCAACGAAGTGAAGCGGTGCCCCGACGAGCTGTTCACAACACTGTCTGCCGAGAAGCAGTCCCGGTTCAG
AATCATCAGCGACGACCACAATGAAGTGCTGATGAAGCGGAGCAGCGACAGATTCGTGCCTCTGCTGCTG
CAGTATATCGATTACGGCAAGCTGTTCGACCACATCAGGTTCCACGTGAACATGGGCAAGCTGAGATACC
TGCTGAAGGCCGACAAGACCTGCATCGACGGCCAGACCAGAGTCAGAGTGATCGAGCAGCCCCTGAACGG
CTTCGGCAGACTGGAAGAGGCCGAGACAATGCGGAAGCAAGAGAACGGCACCTTCGGCAACAGCGGCATC
CGGATCAGAGACTTCGAGAACATGAAGCGGGACGACGCCAATCCTGCCAACTATCCCTACATCGTGGACA
CCTACACACACTACATCCTGGAAAACAACAAGGTCGAGATGTTTATCAACGACAAAGAGGACAGCGCCCC
ACTGCTGCCCGTGATCGAGGATGATAGATACGTGGTCAAGACAATCCCCAGCTGCCGGATGAGCACCCTG
GAAATTCCAGCCATGGCCTTCCACATGTTTCTGTTCGGCAGCAAGAAAACCGAGAAGCTGATCGTGGACG
TGCACAACCGGTACAAGAGACTGTTCCAGGCCATGCAGAAAGAAGAAGTGACCGCCGAGAATATCGCCAG
CTTCGGAATCGCCGAGAGCGACCTGCCTCAGAAGATCCTGGATCTGATCAGCGGCAATGCCCACGGCAAG
GATGTGGACGCCTTCATCAGACTGACCGTGGACGACATGCTGACCGACACCGAGCGGAGAATCAAGAGAT
TCAAGGACGACCGGAAGTCCATTCGGAGCGCCGACAACAAGATGGGAAAGAGAGGCTTCAAGCAGATCTC
CACAGGCAAGCTGGCCGACTTCCTGGCCAAGGACATCGTGCTGTTTCAGCCCAGCGTGAACGATGGCGAG
AACAAGATCACCGGCCTGAACTACCGGATCATGCAGAGCGCCATTGCCGTGTACGATAGCGGCGACGATT
ACGAGGCCAAGCAGCAGTTCAAGCTGATGTTCGAGAAGGCCCGGCTGATCGGCAAGGGCACAACAGAGCC
TCATCCATTTCTGTACAAGGTGTTCGCCCGCAGCATCCCCGCCAATGCCGTCGAGTTCTACGAGCGCTAC
CTGATCGAGCGGAAGTTCTACCTGACCGGCCTGTCCAACGAGATCAAGAAAGGCAACAGAGTGGATGTGC
CCTTCATCCGGCGGGACCAGAACAAGTGGAAAACACCCGCCATGAAGACCCTGGGCAGAATCTACAGCGA
GGATCTGCCCGTGGAACTGCCCAGACAGATGTTCGACAATGAGATCAAGTCCCACCTGAAGTCCCTGCCA
CAGATGGAAGGCATCGACTTCAACAATGCCAACGTGACCTATCTGATCGCCGAGTACATGAAGAGAGTGC
TGGACGACGACTTCCAGACCTTCTACCAGTGGAACCGCAACTACCGGTACATGGACATGCTTAAGGGCGA
GTACGACAGAAAGGGCTCCCTGCAGCACTGCTTCACCAGCGTGGAAGAGAGAGAAGGCCTCTGGAAAGAG
CGGGCCTCCAGAACAGAGCGGTACAGAAAGCAGGCCAGCAACAAGATCCGCAGCAACCGGCAGATGAGAA
ACGCCAGCAGCGAAGAGATCGAGACAATCCTGGATAAGCGGCTGAGCAACAGCCGGAACGAGTACCAGAA
AAGCGAGAAAGTGATCCGGCGCTACAGAGTGCAGGATGCCCTGCTGTTTCTGCTGGCCAAAAAGACCCTG
ACCGAACTGGCCGATTTCGACGGCGAGAGGTTCAAACTGAAAGAAATCATGCCCGACGCCGAGAAGGGAA
TCCTGAGCGAGATCATGCCCATGAGCTTCACCTTCGAGAAAGGCGGCAAGAAGTACACCATCACCAGCGA
GGGCATGAAGCTGAAGAACTACGGCGACTTCTTTGTGCTGGCTAGCGACAAGAGGATCGGCAACCTGCTG
GAACTCGTGGGCAGCGACATCGTGTCCAAAGAGGATATCATGGAAGAGTTCAACAAATACGACCAGTGCA
GGCCCGAGATCAGCTCCATCGTGTTCAACCTGGAAAAGTGGGCCTTCGACACATACCCCGAGCTGTCTGC
CAGAGTGGACCGGGAAGAGAAGGTGGACTTCAAGAGCATCCTGAAAATCCTGCTGAACAACAAGAACATC
AACAAAGAGCAGAGCGACATCCTGCGGAAGATCCGGAACGCCTTCGATCACAACAATTACCCCGACAAAG
GCGTGGTGGAAATCAAGGCCCTGCCTGAGATCGCCATGAGCATCAAGAAGGCCTTTGGGGAGTACGCCAT
CATGAAGCTTCAACTGCCTCCACTTGAAAGACTGACACTGGGTAGTTCCGGATCCGGCGCAACAAACTTC
TCTCTGCTGAAACAAGCCGGAGATGTCGAAGAGAATCCTGGACCGACCGAGTACAAGCCCACGGTGCGCC
TCGCCACCCGCGACGACGTCCCCAGGGCCGTACGCACCCTCGCCGCCGCGTTCGCCGACTACCCCGCCAC
GCGCCACACCGTCGATCCGGACCGCCACATCGAGCGGGTCACCGAGCTGCAAGAACTCTTCCTCACGCGC
GTCGGGCTCGACATCGGCAAGGTGTGGGTCGCGGACGACGGCGCCGCGGTGGCGGTCTGGACCACGCCGG
AGAGCGTCGAAGCGGGGGCGGTGTTCGCCGAGATCGGCCCGCGCATGGCCGAGTTGAGCGGTTCCCGGCT
GGCCGCGCAGCAACAGATGGAAGGCCTCCTGGCGCCGCACCGGCCCAAGGAGCCCGCGTGGTTCCTGGCC
ACCGTCGGAGTCTCGCCCGACCACCAGGGCAAGGGTCTGGGCAGCGCCGTCGTGCTCCCCGGAGTGGAGG
CGGCCGAGCGCGCCGGGGTGCCCGCCTTCCTGGAGACCTCCGCGCCCCGCAACCTCCCCTTCTACGAGCG
GCTCGGCTTCACCGTCACCGCCGACGTCGAGGTGCCCGAAGGACCGCGCACCTGGTGCATGACCCGCAAG
CCCGGTGCCTGAACGCGTTAAGTCGACAATCAACCTCTGGATTACAAAATTTGTGAAAGATTGACTGGTA
TTCTTAACTATGTTGCTCCTTTTACGCTATGTGGATACGCTGCTTTAATGCCTTTGTATCATGCTATTGC
TTCCCGTATGGCTTTCATTTTCTCCTCCTTGTATAAATCCTGGTTGCTGTCTCTTTATGAGGAGTTGTGG
CCCGTTGTCAGGCAACGTGGCGTGGTGTGCACTGTGTTTGCTGACGCAACCCCCACTGGTTGGGGCATTG
CCACCACCTGTCAGCTCCTTTCCGGGACTTTCGCTTTCCCCCTCCCTATTGCCACGGCGGAACTCATCGC
CGCCTGCCTTGCCCGCTGCTGGACAGGGGCTCGGCTGTTGGGCACTGACAATTCCGTGGTGTTGTCGGGG
AAATCATCGTCCTTTCCTTGGCTGCTCGCCTGTGTTGCCACCTGGATTCTGCGCGGGACGTCCTTCTGCT
ACGTCCCTTCGGCCCTCAATCCAGCGGACCTTCCTTCCCGCGGCCTGCTGCCGGCTCTGCGGCCTCTTCC
GCGTCTTCGCCTTCGCCCTCAGACGAGTCGGATCTCCCTTTGGGCCGCCTCCCCGCGTCGACTTTAAGAC
CAATGACTTACAAGGCAGCTGTAGATCTTAGCCACTTTTTAAAAGAAAAGGGGGGACTGGAAGGGCTAAT
TCACTCCCAACGAAGACAAGATCTGCTTTTTGCTTGTACTGGGTCTCTCTGGTTAGACCAGATCTGAGCC
TGGGAGCTCTCTGGCTAACTAGGGAACCCACTGCTTAAGCCTCAATAAAGCTTGCCTTGAGTGCTTCAAG
TAGTGTGTGCCCGTCTGTTGTGTGACTCTGGTAACTAGAGATCCCTCAGACCCTTTTAGTCAGTGTGGAA
AATCTCTAGCAGGGCCCGTTTAAACCCGCTGATCAGCCTCGACTGTGCCTTCTAGTTGCCAGCCATCTGT
TGTTTGCCCCTCCCCCGTGCCTTCCTTGACCCTGGAAGGTGCCACTCCCACTGTCCTTTCCTAATAAAAT
GAGGAAATTGCATCGCATTGTCTGAGTAGGTGTCATTCTATTCTGGGGGGTGGGGTGGGGCAGGACAGCA
AGGGGGAGGATTGGGAAGACAATAGCAGGCATGCTGGGGATGCGGTGGGCTCTATGGCTTCTGAGGCGGA
AAGAACCAGCTGGGGCTCTAGGGGGTATCCCC
[124 nt withheld, positions 8153-8276]
C
[91 nt withheld, positions 8278-8368]
A
[49 nt withheld, positions 8370-8418]
CCTTTGACGTTGGAGTCCACGTTCTTT
[37 nt withheld, positions 8446-8482]
ACCCTATCTCGGTCTATTCTTTTGATTTATAAGGGATTTTGCCGATTTCGGCCTATTGGTTAAAAAATGA
GCTGATTTAACAAAAATTTAACGCGAATTAATTCTGTGGAATGTGTGTCAGTTAGGGTGTGGAAAGTCCC
CAGGCTCCCCAGCAGGCAGAAGTATGCAAAGCATGCATCTCAATTAGTCAGCAACCAGGTGTGGAAAGTC
CCCAGGCTCCCCAGCAGGCAGAAGTATGCAAAGCATGCATCTCAATTAGTCAGCAACCATAGTCCCGCCC
CTAACTCCGCCCATCCCGCCCCTAACTCCGCCCAGTTCCGCCCATTCTCCGCCCCATGGCTGACTAATTT
TTTTTATTTATGCAGAGGCCGAGGCCGCCTCTGCCTCTGAGCTATTCCAGAAGTAGTGAGGAGGCTTTTT
TGGAGGCCTAGGCTTTTGCAAAAAGCTCCCGGGAGCTTGTATATCCATTTTCGGATCTGATCAGCACGTG
TTGACAATTAATCATCGGCATAGTATATCGGCATAGTATAATACGACAAGGTGAGGAACTAAACCATGGC
CAAGTTGACCAGTGCCGTTCCGGTGCTCACCGCGCGCGACGTCGCCGGAGCGGTCGAGTTCTGGACCGAC
CGGCTCGGGTTCTCCCGGGACTTCGTGGAGGACGACTTCGCCGGTGTGGTCCGGGACGACGTGACCCTGT
TCATCAGCGCGGTCCAGGACCAGGTGGTGCCGGACAACACCCTGGCCTGGGTGTGGGTGCGCGGCCTGGA
CGAGCTGTACGCCGAGTGGTCGGAGGTCGTGTCCACGAACTTCCGGGACGCCTCCGGGCCGGCCATGACC
GAGATCGGCGAGCAGCCGTGGGGGCGGGAGTTCGCCCTGCGCGACCCGGCCGGCAACTGCGTGCACTTCG
TGGCCGAGGAGCAGGACTGACACGTGCTACGAGATTTCGATTCCACCGCCGCCTTCTATGAAAGGTTGGG
CTTCGGAATCGTTTTCCGGGACGCCGGCTGGATGATCCTCCAGCGCGGGGATCTCATGCTGGAGTTCTTC
GCCCACCCCAACTTGTTTATTGCAGCTTATAATGGTTACAAATAAAGCAATAGCATCACAAATTTCACAA
ATAAAGCATTTTTTTCACTGCATTCTAGTTGTGGTTTGTCCAAACTCATCAATGTATCTTATCATGTCTG
TATACCGTCGACCTCTAGCTAGAGCTTGGCGTAATCATGGTCATAGCTGTTTCCTGTGTGAAATTGTTAT
CCGCTCACAATTCCACACAACATACGAGCCGGAAGCATAAAGTGTAAAGCCTGGGGTGCCTAATGAGTGA
GCTAACTCACATTAATTGCGTTGCGTTCACTGCCCGCTTTCCAGTCGGGAAACCTGTCGTGCCAGCTGCA
TTAATGAATCGGCCAACGCGCGGGGAGAGGCGGTTTGCGTATTGGGCGCTCTTCCGCTTCCTCGCTCACT
GACTCGCTGCGCTCGGTCGTTCGGCTGCGGCGAGCGGTATCAGCTCACTCAAAGGCGGTAATACGGTTAT
CCACAGAATCAGGGGATAACGCAGGAAAGAACATGTGAGCAAAAGGCCAGCAAAAGGCCAGGAACCGTAA
AAAGGCCGCGTTGCTGGCGTTTTTCCATAGGCTCCGCCCCCCTGACGAGCATCACAAAAATCGACGCTCA
AGTCAGAGGTGGCGAAACCCGACAGGACTATAAAGATACCAGGCGTTTCCCCCTGGAAGCTCCCTCGTGC
GCTCTCCTGTTCCGACCCTGCCGCTTACCGGATACCTGTCCGCCTTTCTCCCTTCGGGAAGCGTGGCGCT
TTCTCATAGCTCACGCTGTAGGTATCTCAGTTCGGTGTAGGTCGTTCGCTCCAAGCTGGGCTGTGTGCAC
GAACCCCCCGTTCAGCCCGACCGCTGCGCCTTATCCGGTAACTATCGTCTTGAGTCCAACCCGGTAAGAC
ACGACTTATCGCCACTGGCAGCAGCCACTGGTAACAGGATTAGCAGAGCGAGGTATGTAGGCGGTGCTAC
AGAGTTCTTGAAGTGGTGGCCTAACTACGGCTACACTAGAAGAACAGTATTTGGTATCTGCGCTCTGCTG
AAGCCAGTTACCTTCGGAAAAAGAGTTGGTAGCTCTTGATCCGGCAAACAAACCACCGCTGGTAGCGGTG
GTTTTTTTGTTTGCAAGCAGCAGATTACGCGCAGAAAAAAAGGATCTCAAGAAGATCCTTTGATCTTTTC
TACGGGGTCTGACGCTCAGTGGAACGAAAACTCACGTTAAGGGATTTTGGTCATGAGATTATCAAAAAGG
ATCTTCACCTAGATCCTTTTAAATTAAAAATGAAGTTTTAAATCAATCTAAAGTATATATGAGTAAACTT
GGTCTGACAGTTACCAATGCTTAATCAGTGAGGCACCTATCTCAGCGATCTGTCTATTTCGTTCATCCAT
AGTTGCCTGACTCCCCGTCGTGTAGATAACTACGATACGGGAGGGCTTACCATCTGGCCCCAGTGCTGCA
ATGATACCGCGAGACCCACGCTCACCGGCTCCAGATTTATCAGCAATAAACCAGCCAGCCGGAAGGGCCG
AGCGCAGAAGTGGTCCTGCAACTTTATCCGCCTCCATCCAGTCTATTAATTGTTGCCGGGAAGCTAGAGT
AAGTAGTTCGCCAGTTAATAGTTTGCGCAACGTTGTTGCCATTGCTACAGGCATCGTGGTGTCACGCTCG
TCGTTTGGTATGGCTTCATTCAGCTCCGGTTCCCAACGATCAAGGCGAGTTACATGATCCCCCATGTTGT
GCAAAAAAGCGGTTAGCTCCTTCGGTCCTCCGATCGTTGTCAGAAGTAAGTTGGCCGCAGTGTTATCACT
CATGGTTATGGCAGCACTGCATAATTCTCTTACTGTCATGCCATCCGTAAGATGCTTTTCTGTGACTGGT
GAGTACTCAACCAAGTCATTCTGAGAATAGTGTATGCGGCGACCGAGTTGCTCTTGCCCGGCGTCAATAC
GGGATAATACCGCGCCACATAGCAGAACTTTAAAAGTGCTCATCATTGGAAAACGTTCTTCGGGGCGAAA
ACTCTCAAGGATCTTACCGCTGTTGAGATCCAGTTCGATGTAACCCACTCGTGCACCCAACTGATCTTCA
GCATCTTTTACTTTCACCAGCGTTTCTGGGTGAGCAAAAACAGGAAGGCAAAATGCCGCAAAAAAGGGAA
TAAGGGCGACACGGAAATGTTGAATACTCATACTCTTCCTTTTTCAATATTATTGAAGCATTTATCAGGG
TTATTGTCTCATGAGCGGATACATATTTGAATGTATTTAGAAAAATAAACAAATAGGGGTTCCGCGCACA
TTTCCCCGAAAAGTGCCACCTGACGTCGACGGATCGGGAGATCTCCCGATCCCCTATGGTGCACTCTCAG
TACAATCTGCTCTGATGCCGCATAGTTAAGCCAGTATCTGCTCCCTGCTTGTGTGTTGGAGGTCGCTGAG
TAGTGCGCGAGCAAAATTTAAGCTACAACAAGGCAAGGCTTGACCGACAATTGCATGAAGAATCTGCTTA
GGGTTAGGCGTTTTGCGCTGCTTCGCGATGTACGGGCCAGATATACGCGTT
